Addgene plasmid #58703: pET28 mSmo-Cterm
Purpose: used for anti-mouse Smoothened antibody production (for affinity purification)
Depositing lab: Matthew Scott. Depositing organization: Stanford University. Publication: Patched1 regulates hedgehog signaling at the primary cilium. Rohatgi R, Milenkovic L, Scott MP. Science. 2007 Jul 20;317(5836):372-6. 10.1126/science.1139740 PubMed 17641202.
Backbone
  Vector backbone: pET28
  Backbone manufacturer: EMD Biosciences
  Backbone size w/o insert (bp): 5369
  Vector type: Bacterial Expression
Growth in bacteria
  Bacterial resistance: Kanamycin, 50 μg/mL
  Growth temperature: 37°C
  Growth strain: DH5alpha
  Copy number: Unknown
Gene/Insert
  Gene/Insert name: Smo (alt name: Smoothened)
  Species: M. musculus (mouse)
  Mutation: contains C terminus (aa 543-793)
  Entrez Gene: Smo (a.k.a. E130215L21Rik, Smoh, bnb, smoothened)
  Tag / fusion protein: 6X-HIS (N terminal on backbone)
  Cloning method: Unknown
  Sequencing primers: 5′ T7; 3′ T7 terminal
Terms and licenses: Academic/Nonprofit Terms; Industry Terms: Not Available to Industry
How to cite: pET28 mSmo-Cterm was a gift from Matthew Scott (Addgene plasmid # 58703 ; http://n2t.net/addgene:58703 ; RRID:Addgene_58703)
