[The description below was written by a language model from this plasmid's Addgene catalogue record.]
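Description:
pET28 mSmo-Cterm is a bacterial expression plasmid built on the commercial pET28 backbone (about 5.4 kb without insert) and selected with kanamycin. It carries a fragment of mouse Smoothened (Smo), the seven-pass transmembrane signal transducer of the Hedgehog pathway, restricted to the C-terminal region spanning amino acids 543–793. This portion corresponds to the cytoplasmic tail of the receptor, which lacks the membrane-spanning segments. The fragment is fused to an N-terminal 6xHis tag supplied by the backbone, allowing capture of the recombinant protein on immobilised metal affinity resin.

The record does not list a feature table or state the promoter explicitly, but the recommended sequencing primers (T7 forward and T7 terminator) fit the standard pET arrangement, in which the insert sits between a T7 promoter and a T7 terminator and is transcribed by T7 RNA polymerase in a suitable E. coli expression host. The listed strain, DH5alpha, is a cloning strain used for propagation rather than expression. The cloning method and copy number are recorded as unknown.

According to the record, the construct was used in producing an anti-mouse Smoothened antibody, specifically to supply the antigen for the affinity purification step, in which purified His-tagged Smo C-terminal protein serves as a ligand to isolate specific antibodies from serum. The associated work concerned regulation of Hedgehog signalling at the primary cilium, where such an antibody would be useful for detecting endogenous Smoothened.
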