>Addgene plasmid #58703 | pET28 mSmo-Cterm | addgene partial sequence | sequence record 92202 | T7 5'-TAATACGACTCACTATAGGG-3'
ACTTTAAGAAGGAGATATACCATGGGCAGCAGCCATCATCATCATCATCACAGCAGCGGCGAGAATCTTT
ATTTTCAGGGCCGGCCAATGAAGGCCACCCTGCTCATCTGGAGGCGCACCTGGTGCAGGTTGACTGGGCA
CAGTGATGATGAGCCCAAGAGAATCAAGAAGAGCAAGATGATCGCCAAGGCCTTCTCTAAGCGGCGTGAG
CTGCTGCAGAACCCGGGCCAGGAGCTCTCCTTCAGCATGCACACTGTCTCCCATGATGGACCTGTTGCGG
GTTTGGCTTTTGACCTCAATGAACCCTCAGCTGACGTCTCCTCTGCCTGGGCTCAGCATGTCACCAAGAT
GGTGGCTCGGAGAGGAGCCATATTGCCCCAGGATGTGTCCGTTACCCCTGTGGCAACTCCAGTGCCACCA
GAAGAACAAGCCAACATGTGGCTGGTTGAGGCAGAGATCTCCCCAGAGTTAGAGAAGCGTTTGGGCCGGA
AGAAAAAGCGGAGGAAGAGGAAGAAGGAGGTGTGCCCCTTGGGGCCAGCCCCTGAGCTTCACCACTCTGC
CCCTGTTCCTGCCACCAGTGCAGTTCCTCGGCTGCCTCAGCTGCCTCGGCAGAAGTGCCTGGTAGCTGCA
AACGCCTGGGGAACAGGGGAGTCCTGCCGACAGGGAGCCTGGACTCTAGTCTCCAACCCCTTCTGCCCAG
AGCCTAGTCCCCATCAAGATCCATTTCTCCCTGGTGCCTCAGCCCC
