>Addgene plasmid #58703 | pET28 mSmo-Cterm | addgene partial sequence | sequence record 92325 | T7term 5'-GCTAGTTATTGCTCAGCGG-3'
TTGTTAGCAGCCGGATCTCAGTGGTGGTGGTGGTGGTGCTCGAGTGCGGCCGCAAGCTTGTCGACGGAGC
TCGAATTCGGATCCTGGCGCGCCTCAGAAGTCCGAGTCTGCATCCAAGATCTCAGCCTCCATTAGGTTAG
TGCGGGAATGAATGGATCCCAGCCCCTGGAGGCGGCCCTGAGCCCAGACCCGGGGGGCTGAGGCACCAGG
GAGAAATGGATCTTGATGGGGACTAGGCTCTGGGCAGAAGGGGTTGGAGACTAGAGTCCAGGCTCCCTGT
CGGCAGGACTCCCCTGTTCCCCAGGCGTTTGCAGCTACCAGGCACTTCTGCCGAGGCAGCTGAGGCAGCC
GAGGAACTGCACTGGTGGCAGGAACAGGGGCAGAGTGGTGAAGCTCAGGGGCTGGCCCCAAGGGGCACAC
CTCCTTCTTCCTCTTCCTCCGCTTTTTCTTCCGGCCCAAACGCTTCTCTAACTCTGGGGAGATCTCTGCC
TCAACCAGCCACATGTTGGCTTGTTCTTCTGGTGGCACTGGAGTTGCCACAGGGGTAACGGACACATCCT
GGGGCAATATGGCTCCTCTCCGAGCCACCATCTTGGTGACATGCTGAGCCCAGGCAGAGGAGACGTCAGC
TGAGGGTTCATTGAGGTCAAAAGCCAAACCCGCAACAGGTCCATCATGGGAGACAGTGTGCATGCTGAAG
GAGAGCTCCTGGCCCGGGTTCTGCAGCAGCTCACGCCGCTTAGAGAAGGCCTTGGCGATCATCTTGCTCT
TCTTGATTCTCTTGGGCTCATCATCACTGTGCCCAGTCAACCTGCACCAGGTGCGCCTCCAGATGAGCAG
G
